>Addgene plasmid #123724 | MTK3_009 | addgene full sequence | sequence record 248657 | Addgene NGS Result
AGTTGTCCATATTGGCCACGTTTAAATCAAAACTGGTGAAACTCACCCAGGGATTGGCTGAAACGAAAAA
CATATTCTCAATAAACCCTTTAGGGAAATAGGCCAGGTTTTCACCGTAACACGCCACATCTTGCGAATAT
ATGTGTAGAAACTGCCGGAAATCGTCGTGGTATTCACTCCAGAGCGATGAAAACGTTTCAGTTTGCTCAT
GGAAAACGGTGTAACAAGGGTGAACACTATCCCATATCACCAGCTCACCGTCTTTCATTGCCATACGAAA
TTCCGGATGAGCATTCATCAGGCGGGCAAGAATGTGAATAAAGGCCGGATAAAACTTGTGCTTATTTTTC
TTTACGGTCTTTAAAAAGGCCGTAATATCCAGCTGAACGGTCTGGTTATAGGTACATTGAGCAACTGACT
GAAATGCCTCAAAATGTTCTTTACGATGCCATTGGGATATATCAACGGTGGTATATCCAGTGATTTTTTT
CTCCATTTTAGCTTCCTTAGCTCCTGAAAATCTCGATAACTCAAAAAATACGCCCGGTAGTGATCTTATT
TCATTATGGTGAAAGTTGGAACCTCTTACGTGCCCGATCAATCATGACCAAAATCCCTTAACGTGAGTTT
TCGTTCCACTGAGCGTCAGACCCCGTAGAAAAGATCAAAGGATCTTCTTGAGATCCTTTTTTTCTGCGCG
TAATCTGCTGCTTGCAAACAAAAAAACCACCGCTACCAGCGGTGGTTTGTTTGCCGGATCAAGAGCTACC
AACTCTTTTTCCGAAGGTAACTGGCTTCAGCAGAGCGCAGATACCAAATACTGTTCTTCTAGTGTAGCCG
TAGTTAGGCCACCACTTCAAGAACTCTGTAGCACCGCCTACATACCTCGCTCTGCTAATCCTGTTACCAG
TGGCTGCTGCCAGTGGCGATAAGTCGTGTCTTACCGGGTTGGACTCAAGACGATAGTTACCGGATAAGGC
GCAGCGGTCGGGCTGAACGGGGGGTTCGTGCACACAGCCCAGCTTGGAGCGAACGACCTACACCGAACTG
AGATACCTACAGCGTGAGCTATGAGAAAGCGCCACGCTTCCCGAAGGGAGAAAGGCGGACAGGTATCCGG
TAAGCGGCAGGGTCGGAACAGGAGAGCGCACGAGGGAGCTTCCAGGGGGAAACGCCTGGTATCTTTATAG
TCCTGTCGGGTTTCGCCACCTCTGACTTGAGCGTCGATTTTTGTGATGCTCGTCAGGGGGGCGGAGCCTA
TGGAAAAACGCCAGCAACGCGGCCTTTTTACGGTTCCTGGCCTTTTGCTGGCCTTTTGCTCACATGTTCT
TTCCTGCGTTATCCCCTGATTCTGTGGATAACCGTAGTCGGTCTCATATGGTTTCCGGAGTCGGGGGTAG
TGGCGGTGGCCGTGGCGGTGGCCGTGGCGGAGAAGAAGAACCGTCGTCAAGTCACACTCCTAATAACCGA
AGAGGAGGAGAACAAGCTCAATCGTCGGGAACGAAATCTCTCAGACCAAGAAGCAACACTGAATCAATGA
GCAAAGCAATTCAACAGTACACCGTCGACGCAAGACTCCACGCCGTTTTCGAACAATCCGGCGAATCAGG
GAAATCATTCGACTACTCACAATCACTCAAAACGACGACGTACGGTTCCTCTGTACCTGAGCAACAGATC
ACAGCTTATCTCTCTCGAATCCAGCGAGGTGGTTACATTCAGCCTTTCGGATGTATGATCGCCGTCGATG
AATCCAGTTTCCGGATCATCGGTTACAGTGAAAACGCCAGAGAAATGTTAGGGATTATGCCTCAATCTGT
TCCTACTCTTGAGAAACCTGAGATTCTAGCTATGGGAACTGATGTGAGATCTTTGTTCACTTCTTCGAGC
TCGATTCTACTCGAGCGTGCTTTCGTTGCTCGAGAGATTACCTTGTTAAATCCGGTTTGGATCCATTCCA
AGAATACTGGTAAACCGTTTTACGCCATTCTTCATAGGATTGATGTTGGTGTTGTTATTGATTTAGAGCC
AGCTAGAACTGAAGATCCTGCGCTTTCTATTGCTGGTGCTGTTCAATCGCAGAAACTCGCGGTTCGTGCG
ATTTCTCAGTTACAGGCTCTTCCTGGTGGAGATATTAAGCTTTTGTGTGACACTGTCGTGGAAAGTGTGA
GGGACTTGACTGGTTATGATCGTGTTATGGTTTATAAGTTTCATGAAGATGAGCATGGAGAAGTTGTAGC
TGAGAGTAAACGAGACGATTTAGAGCCTTATATTGGACTGCATTATCCTGCTACTGATATTCCTCAAGCG
TCAAGGTTCTTGTTTAAGCAGAACCGTGTCCGAATGATAGTAGATTGCAATGCCACACCTGTTCTTGTGG
TCCAGGACGATAGGCTAACTCAGTCTATGTGCTTGGTTGGTTCTACTCTTAGGGCTCCTCATGGTTGTCA
CTCTCAGTATATGGCTAACATGGGATCTATTGCGTCTTTAGCAATGGCGGTTATAATCAATGGAAATGAA
GATGATGGGAGCAATGTAGCTAGTGGAAGAAGCTCGATGAGGCTTTGGGGTTTGGTTGTTTGCCATCACA
CTTCTTCTCGCTGCATACCGTTTCCGCTAAGGTATGCTTGTGAGTTTTTGATGCAGGCTTTCGGTTTACA
GTTAAACATGGAATTGCAGTTAGCTTTGCAAATGTCAGAGAAACGCGTTTTGAGAACGCAGACACTGTTA
TGTGATATGCTTCTGCGTGACTCGCCTGCTGGAATTGTTACACAGAGTCCCAGTATCATGGACTTAGTGA
AATGTGACGGTGCAGCATTTCTTTACCACGGGAAGTATTACCCGTTGGGTGTTGCTCCTAGTGAAGTTCA
GATAAAAGATGTTGTGGAGTGGTTGCTTGCGAATCATGCGGATTCAACCGGATTAAGCACTGATAGTTTA
GGCGATGCGGGGTATCCCGGTGCAGCTGCGTTAGGGGATGCTGTGTGCGGTATGGCAGTTGCATATATCA
CAAAAAGAGACTTTCTTTTTTGGTTTCGATCTCACACTGCGAAAGAAATCAAATGGGGAGGCGCTAAGCA
TCATCCGGAGGATAAAGATGATGGGCAACGAATGCATCCTCGTTCGTCCTTTCAGGCTTTTCTTGAAGTT
GTTAAGAGCCGGAGTCAGCCATGGGAAACTGCGGAAATGGATGCGATTCACTCGCTCCAGCTTATTCTGA
GAGACTCTTTTAAAGAATCTGAGGCGGCTATGAACTCTAAAGTTGTGGATGGTGTGGTTCAGCCATGTAG
GGATATGGCGGGGGAACAGGGGATTGATGAGTTAGGTGAATTCGATAGTGCTGGTAGTGCTGGTAGTGCT
GGTTCCGCGTACAGCCGCGCGCGTACGAAAAACAATTACGGGTCTACCATCGAGGGCCTGCTCGATCTCC
CGGACGACGACGCCCCCGAAGAGGCGGGGCTGGCGGCTCCGCGCCTGTCCTTTCTCCCCGCGGGACACAC
GCGCAGACTGTCGACGGCCCCCCCGACCGATGTCAGCCTGGGGGACGAGCTCCACTTAGACGGCGAGGAC
GTGGCGATGGCGCATGCCGACGCGCTAGACGATTTCGATCTGGACATGTTGGGGGACGGGGATTCCCCGG
GTCCGGGATTTACCCCCCACGACTCCGCCCCCTACGGCGCTCTGGATATGGCCGACTTCGAGTTTGAGCA
GATGTTTACCGATGCCCTTGGAATTGACGAGTACGGTGGGCCCAAGAAAAAGCGGAAGGTGGGATCCTGA
GACCAGACCAATAAAAAACGCCCGGCGGCAACCGAGCGTTCTGAACAAATCCAGATGGAGTTCTGAGGTC
ATTACTGGATCTATCAACAGGAGTCCAAGCGAGCTCGATATCAAATTACGCCCCGCCCTGCCACTCATCG
CAGTACTGTTGTAATTCATTAAGCATTCTGCCGACATGGAAGCCATCACAAACGGCATGATGAACCTGAA
TCGCCAGCGGCATCAGCACCTTGTCGCCTTGCGTATAATATTTGCCCATGGTGAAAACGGGGGCGAAGA
Features (pLannotate 1.2.2; 6 found; start..end, strand, type, name):
    497..594     -  promoter       cat promoter: promoter of the E. coli cat gene encoding chloramphenicol acetyltransferase
    678..1266    +  rep_origin     ori: high-copy-number ColE1/pMB1/pBR322/pUC origin of replication
   1378..3327    +  CDS            PHYB (fragment): PHYB_ARATH - Also known as HY3 From Arabidopsis thaliana (Mouse-ear cress).
   3517..3750    +  CDS            VP16 AD: transcriptional activation domain of herpes simplex virus protein VP16 (Triezenberg et al., 1988; Cousens et al., 1989); UL48
   3791..3825    -  terminator     lambda t0 terminator: minimal transcription terminator from phage lambda (Scholtissek and Grosse, 1987)
   3899..496     -  CDS            cat (across the origin): CAT_ECOLX - Experimental evidence at protein level: Swiss-Prot protein existence level 1. This enzyme is an effector of chloramphenicol resistance in bacteria. From Escherichia coli. This protein is used as a marker in many commonly used cloning vectors, such as pACYC184.
