[The description below was written by a language model from this plasmid's Addgene catalogue record and pLannotate feature annotations shown in this document.]
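Description:
MTK3_009 is a part plasmid from the Mammalian Toolkit (MTK), a modular hierarchical cloning system for assembling genetic circuits for mammalian cells. It is built on the MTK0_027 part-entry backbone, and the insert was introduced through BsmBI sites that were destroyed in the process. Although catalogued as a mammalian expression vector, the roughly 4.1 kb plasmid is a bacterial storage vector for a single part. The annotated backbone consists of a high-copy ColE1/pUC-type origin of replication, a chloramphenicol acetyltransferase gene driven by its native cat promoter for chloramphenicol selection in E. coli, and a lambda t0 terminator. No mammalian promoter or polyadenylation signal is annotated. This fits the design of the toolkit, in which those elements come from other part types during later assembly into a transcriptional unit.

The payload is a Type 3 part, the position generally reserved for coding sequences. It encodes a synthetic fusion named PHYB-VP16-NLS. The feature table identifies a fragment of Arabidopsis thaliana phytochrome B followed by the transcriptional activation domain of herpes simplex virus VP16. The nuclear localisation signal named in the record is not separately annotated. Phytochrome B is a red/far-red light-responsive photoreceptor, so joining it to VP16 and directing it to the nucleus yields a light-sensitive activator component. The depositor notes that the part sequence comes from an earlier published system. The record does not describe the DNA-bound partner protein or the reporter with which it would be paired. The intended use is as a coding-sequence module to be combined with promoter, terminator and other MTK parts when building light-responsive gene expression circuits in mammalian cells.
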