Addgene plasmid #123724: MTK3_009
Purpose: Encodes nuclear localized PHYB fused to activating domain of VP16 as Type 3 part to be used in the MTK system
Depositing lab: Hana El-Samad. Depositing organization: University of California, San Francisco (UCSF). Publication: A Toolkit for Rapid Modular Construction of Biological Circuits in Mammalian Cells. Fonseca JP, Bonny AR, Kumar GR, Ng AH, Town J, Wu QC, Aslankoohi E, Chen SY, Dods G, Harrigan P, Osimiri LC, Kistler AL, El-Samad H. ACS Synth Biol. 2019 Nov 15;8(11):2593-2606. doi: 10.1021/acssynbio.9b00322. Epub 2019 Nov 5. PubMed 31686495.
Backbone
  Vector backbone: MTK0_027
  Vector type: Mammalian Expression
Growth in bacteria
  Bacterial resistance: Chloramphenicol, 25 μg/mL
  Growth temperature: 37°C
  Growth strain: DH5alpha
  Copy number: Unknown
Gene/Insert
  Gene/Insert name: PHYB-VP16-NLS
  Species: Synthetic
  Cloning method: Restriction Enzyme; 5′ cloning site BsmBI (destroyed during cloning); 3′ cloning site BsmBI (destroyed during cloning)
Terms and licenses: Academic/Nonprofit Terms; Industry Terms: Not Available to Industry
Depositor comments: Type 3 parts are generally reserved for coding sequences in the MTK. Part sequence is from https://doi.org/10.1093/nar/gkt002 Please visit https://www.biorxiv.org/content/10.1101/506188v2 for BioRxiv preprint
How to cite: MTK3_009 was a gift from Hana El-Samad (Addgene plasmid # 123724 ; http://n2t.net/addgene:123724 ; RRID:Addgene_123724)
